>Addgene plasmid #9054 | pSG5 Large T delta 434-444 | addgene partial sequence | sequence record 17560 | 9054 with T7
AAGGAGTGCCTGGGGGGAATAATTCCTCTGATGAAAAGGGCATATTAAAAAAAATGCAGGGAGTTTCTTC
CTGATAAAGGAGGAGATGAAGAAAAAATGAAAAAGATGATGTACTCTGCTCAAAAAAATGGAAAATGAAG
TAAAATATGCTCTCCACCCTGATTTTGGAGGCTTCTGGGATACACCTGAGATTCCCCCCTATAGAGCTGA
GAAGTGGGA
