[The description below was written by a language model from this plasmid's Addgene catalogue record.]
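Description:
pSG5 Large T delta 434-444 is a mammalian expression plasmid built on the Stratagene pSG5 backbone (about 4.1 kb without insert). It carries a roughly 2.2 kb cDNA encoding a mutant form of the simian virus 40 large T antigen. The plasmid is maintained in E. coli as a high-copy construct under ampicillin selection. The insert was cloned by restriction digestion into a BamHI site, and BamHI sites are retained at both ends, so the fragment can be excised again with that single enzyme, although its orientation is not fixed by the cloning strategy. The record does not name the promoter or other regulatory elements. pSG5 is generally known as a vector that drives transient expression from the SV40 early promoter, with an intron and polyadenylation signal. It also has a T7 promoter upstream of the cloning site, which fits with the T7 primer listed for sequencing from the 5′ end.

The insert is described as a large T cDNA, which suggests it encodes large T alone, though the record does not say whether small t antigen is excluded. It carries a deletion of residues 434-444, which removes part of the bipartite p53-binding domain. This mutant would therefore be expected to be impaired in binding and inactivating p53, and the record lists no changes elsewhere in the protein. Constructs of this kind are typically used alongside wild-type large T and other domain mutants to test how much p53 inactivation contributes to SV40-mediated immortalisation and transformation of mammalian cells. The record does not state a specific application. No epitope tag, reporter or mammalian selection marker is listed.
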