Addgene plasmid #9054: pSG5 Large T delta 434-444
Depositing lab: William Hahn. Depositing organization: Dana-Farber Cancer Institute.
Backbone
  Vector backbone: pSG5
  Backbone manufacturer: Stratagene
  Backbone size w/o insert (bp): 4076
  Vector type: Mammalian Expression
Growth in bacteria
  Bacterial resistance: Ampicillin, 100 μg/mL
  Growth temperature: 37°C
  Growth strain: DH5alpha
  Copy number: High Copy
Gene/Insert
  Gene/Insert name: large T antigen d434-444 (alt names: large T antigen; large T cDNA)
  Species: simian virus
  Insert size (bp): 2200
  Mutation: deletion in part of the bipartite p53 binding domain
  Entrez Gene: SV40gp6 (a.k.a. SV40gp6)
  Cloning method: Restriction Enzyme; 5′ cloning site BamHI (not destroyed); 3′ cloning site BamHI (not destroyed)
  Sequencing primers: 5′ T7
Terms and licenses: Academic/Nonprofit Terms; Industry Terms: Not Available to Industry
How to cite: pSG5 Large T delta 434-444 was a gift from William Hahn (Addgene plasmid # 9054 ; http://n2t.net/addgene:9054 ; RRID:Addgene_9054)
